Addgene plasmid #42444: PIK3C3A
Purpose: Bacterial expression for structure determination; may not be full ORF
Depositing lab: Nicola Burgess-Brown. Depositing organization: University of Oxford.
Backbone
  Vector backbone: pNIC28-Bsa4
  Backbone manufacturer: SGC
  Vector type: Bacterial Expression
Growth in bacteria
  Bacterial resistance: Kanamycin, 50 μg/mL
  Growth temperature: 37°C
  Growth strain: Mach1 ;
  Copy number: High Copy
Gene/Insert
  Gene/Insert name: PIK3C3A (alt names: PIK3C3; gi|31657191; PDB:3IHY)
  Species: H. sapiens (human)
  Insert size (bp): 1894
  Mutation: See Comments
  Entrez Gene: PIK3C3 (a.k.a. VPS34, Vps34, hVps34)
  Tag / fusion protein: His6-TEV (N terminal on insert)
  Cloning method: Ligation Independent Cloning
  Sequencing primers: 5′ T7; 3′ T7-term
Terms and licenses: Academic/Nonprofit Terms; Industry Terms: Not Available to Industry
Depositor comments: http://www.thesgc.org/structures/3IHY/ Use BL21(DE3)-R3-pRARE2 strain for expression.
How to cite: PIK3C3A was a gift from Nicola Burgess-Brown (Addgene plasmid # 42444 ; http://n2t.net/addgene:42444 ; RRID:Addgene_42444)
