[The description below was written by a language model from this plasmid's Addgene catalogue record.]
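Description:
PIK3C3A is a bacterial expression plasmid built on the pNIC28-Bsa4 backbone from the SGC, designed to produce a fragment of human PIK3C3 (also known as VPS34, the class III phosphatidylinositol 3-kinase) in E. coli for structure determination. It is maintained as a high-copy plasmid under kanamycin selection. The record does not list the origin of replication or the promoter explicitly. However, the sequencing primers are T7 and T7-term, and the depositor recommends a DE3 lysogen expression strain. Both point to a T7 promoter/terminator cassette, in which transcription depends on T7 RNA polymerase supplied by the host.

The insert is about 1.9 kb and was introduced by ligation-independent cloning. As the catalogue notes, it may not represent the full open reading frame; constructs of this type are usually truncated to a domain boundary that expresses and crystallises well. The entry is cross-referenced to a deposited crystal structure of the protein. The mutation field only points to the depositor comments, so any sequence differences from the reference are not specified in the record. The protein is fused at its N terminus to a hexahistidine tag followed by a TEV protease cleavage site. This arrangement allows capture by immobilised metal affinity chromatography and later removal of the tag to give near-native protein. The recommended expression host carries a rare-codon tRNA plasmid, which helps translation of human coding sequences in bacteria. The plasmid is typically used for recombinant production and purification of the PIK3C3 fragment for crystallography and for related biochemical or biophysical studies. No feature table was supplied, so element positions cannot be given.
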