>Addgene plasmid #42444 | PIK3C3A | depositor partial sequence | sequence record 57276 | PIK3C3A sequence 1894 bps
CATATGCACCATCATCATCATCATTCTTCTGGTGTAGATCTGGGTACCGAGAACCTGTACTTCCAATCCA
TGTCTGACCACGATCTGAAACCCAATGCTGCCACGAGAGATCAGTTAAATATTATTGTGAGTTATCCACC
AACCAAGCAACTTACATATGAAGAACAAGATCTTGTTTGGAAGTTTAGATATTATCTTACGAATCAAGAA
AAAGCCTTGACAAAATTCTTGAAATGTGTTAATTGGGATCTACCTCAAGAGGCCAAACAGGCCTTGGAAC
TTCTGGGAAAATGGAAGCCGATGGATGTAGAGGACTCCTTGGAGCTGTTATCCTCTCATTACACCAACCC
AACTGTGAGGCGTTATGCTGTTGCCCGGTTGCGACAGGCCGATGATGAGGATTTGTTGATGTACCTATTA
CAATTGGTCCAGGCTCTCAAATATGAAAATTTTGATGATATAAAGAATGGATTGGAACCTACCAAGAAGG
ATAGTCAGAGTTCAGTGTCAGAAAATGTGTCAAATTCTGGAATAAATTCTGCAGAAATAGATAGCTCCCA
AATTATAACCAGCCCCCTTCCTTCAGTCTCTTCACCTCCTCCTGCATCAAAAACAAAAGAAGTTCCAGAT
GGCGAAAATCTGGAACAAGATCTCTGTACCTTCTTGATATCGAGAGCCTGCAAAAACTCAACACTGGCTA
ATTATTTATACTGGTATGTGATAGTGGAATGTGAAGATCAAGATACTCAGCAGAGAGATCCAAAGACCCA
TGAGATGTACTTGAACGTAATGAGAAGATTCAGCCAAGCATTGTTGAAGGGTGATAAGTCTGTCAGAGTT
ATGCGTTCTTTGCTGGCTGCACAACAGACATTTGTAGATCGGTTGGTGCATCTAATGAAGGCAGTACAAC
GCGAAAGTGGAAATCGTAAGAAAAAGAATGAGAGACTACAGGCATTGCTTGGAGATAATGAAAAGATGAA
TTTGTCAGATGTGGAACTTATCCCGTTGCCTTTAGAACCCCAAGTGAAAATTAGAGGAATAATTCCGGAA
ACAGCTACACTGTTTAAAAGTGCCCTTATGCCTGCACAGTTGTTTTTTAAGACGGAAGATGGAGGCAAAT
ATCCAGTTATATTTAAGCATGGAGATGATTTACGTCAAGATCAACTTATTCTTCAAATCATTTCACTCAT
GGACAAGCTGTTACGGAAAGAAAATCTGGACTTGAAATTGACACCTTATAAGGTGTTAGCCACCAGTACA
AAACATGGCTTCATGCAGTTTATCCAGTCAGTTCCTGTGGCTGAAGTTCTTGATACAGAGGGAAGCATTC
AGAACTTTTTTAGAAAATATGCACCAAGTGAGAATGGGCCAAATGGGATTAGTGCTGAGGTCATGGACAC
TTACGTTAAAAGCTGTGCTGGATATTGCGTGATCACCTATATACTTGGAGTTGGAGACAGGCACCTGGAT
AACCTTTTGCTAACAAAAACAGGCAAACTCTTCCACATAGACTTTGGATATATTTTGGGTCGGGATCCAA
AGCCTCTTCCTCCACCAATGAAGCTGAATAAAGAAATGGTAGAAGGAATGGGGGGCACACAGAGTGAGCA
GTACCAAGAGTTCCGTAAACAGTGTTACACGGCTTTCCTCCACCTGCGAAGGTATTCTAATCTGATTTTG
AACTTGTTTTCCTTGATGGTTGATGCAAACATTCCAGATATTGCACTTGAACCAGATAAAACTGTGAAAA
AGGTTCAGGATAAATTCCGCTTAGACCTGTCGGATGAAGAGGCTGTGCATTACATGCAGAGTCTGATTGA
TGAGAGTGTCCATGCTCTTTTTGCTGCAGTGGTGGAACAGATTCACTGACAGTAAAGGTGGATACGGATC
CGAA
