>Addgene plasmid #42444 | PIK3C3A | addgene partial sequence | sequence record 60172 | T7 5'-TAATACGACTCACTATAGGG-3'
ATTCCCCTCTAGAAATAATTTTGTTTAACTTTAAGAAGGAGATATACATATGCACCATCATCATCATCAT
TCTTCTGGTGTAGATCTGGGTACCGAGAACCTGTACTTCCAATCCATGTCTGACCACGATCTGAAACCCA
ATGCTGCCACGAGAGATCAGTTAAATATTATTGTGAGTTATCCACCAACCAAGCAACTTACATATGAAGA
ACAAGATCTTGTTTGGAAGTTTAGATATTATCTTACGAATCAAGAAAAAGCCTTGACAAAATTCTTGAAA
TGTGTTAATTGGGATCTACCTCAAGAGGCCAAACAGGCCTTGGAACTTCTGGGAAAATGGAAGCCGATGG
ATGTAGAGGACTCCTTGGAGCTGTTATCCTCTCATTACACCAACCCAACTGTGAGGCGTTATGCTGTTGC
CCGGTTGCGACAGGCCGATGATGAGGATTTGTTGATGTACCTATTACAATTGGTCCAGGCTCTCAAATAT
GAAAATTTTGATGATATAAAGAATGGATTGGAACCTACCAAGAAGGATAGTCAGAGTTCAGTGTCAGAAA
ATGTGTCAAATTCTGGAATAAATTCTGCAGAAATAGATAGCTCCCAAATTATAACCAGCCCCCTTCCTTC
AGTCTCTTCACCTCCTCCTGCATCAAAAACAAAAGAAGTTCCAGATGGCGAAAATCTGGAACAAGATCTC
TGTACCTTCTTGATATCGAGAGCCTGCAAAAACTCAACACTGGCTAATTATTTATACTGGTATGTGATAG
TGGAATGTGAAGATCAAGATACTCAGCAGAGAGATCCAAAGACCCATGAGATGTACTTGAACGTAATGAG
AAGATTCAGCCAAGCATTGTTGAAGGGTGATAAGTCTGTCAGAGTTATGCGTTCTTTGCTGGCTGCACAA
CAGACATTTGTAGATCGGTTGGTGCATCTAATGAAGGCAGTACA
